Addgene plasmid #113213: pPI228
Purpose: (Empty Backbone) safe haven knock-in plasmid for the act5 locus, N-terminal mTurquoise2 tagging
Depositing lab: Rob Kay. Depositing organization: MRC Laboratory of Molecular Biology.
Backbone
  Vector backbone: pDM1501
  Backbone size (bp): 6162
  Vector type: safe haven knock-in plasmid for the act5 locus, N-terminal mTurquoise2 tagging
  Selectable markers: Hygromycin
  Tag / fusion protein: mTurquoise2 (N terminal on backbone)
Growth in bacteria
  Bacterial resistance: Ampicillin, 100 μg/mL
  Growth temperature: 30°C
  Growth strain: NEB Stable
  Copy number: Low Copy
Gene/Insert
  Gene/Insert name: None
  Tag / fusion protein: mTurquoise2 (N terminal on backbone)
Terms and licenses: Academic/Nonprofit Terms; Industry Terms: Not Available to Industry
How to cite: pPI228 was a gift from Rob Kay (Addgene plasmid # 113213 ; http://n2t.net/addgene:113213 ; RRID:Addgene_113213)
