[The description below was written by a language model from this plasmid's Addgene catalogue record and pLannotate feature annotations shown in this document.]
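Description:
pPI228 is an empty-backbone knock-in vector built on pDM1501 and designed to integrate an expression cassette at the act5 "safe haven" locus while fusing mTurquoise2 to the N-terminus of a protein of interest. The record does not name the host organism. No gene is inserted in the deposited form; users are expected to clone their coding sequence downstream of the mTurquoise2 open reading frame. mTurquoise2 is a bright, rapidly maturing, monomeric cyan fluorescent protein derived from Aequorea victoria GFP. The record does not state which promoter drives the fusion. For a knock-in at act5, expression may depend on the regulatory sequences of the targeted locus, but this is not documented in the fields provided.

In bacteria the plasmid is maintained through a ColE1/pUC-type origin and an ampicillin resistance gene (β-lactamase with its own promoter). The catalogue lists it as low copy despite the origin type. Selection in the target organism uses a hygromycin B phosphotransferase cassette, which lies on the opposite strand just downstream of mTurquoise2. It is flanked by two loxP sites in the same orientation, so Cre recombinase can excise the marker after integration and allow it to be reused.

The annotation software also reports very short matches of about 17 to 21 nt to yeast ARG4 and URA3 promoters, CEN4 and a synthetic poly(A) signal. These are most likely chance hits in unannotated, possibly AT-rich, flanking or homology sequence rather than functional yeast elements. The homology arms themselves are not annotated. The sequenced record is 6,120 nt, slightly shorter than the listed backbone size of 6,162 bp.
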