Features (pLannotate 1.2.2; 11 found; start..end, strand, type, name):
    147..163     +  promoter       ARG4 promoter (fragment): S. cerevisiae ARG4
    472..492     +  polyA_signal   poly(A) signal (fragment): synthetic polyadenylation signal
    724..1440    +  CDS            mTurquoise2: mTurquoise2 is a basic (constitutively fluorescent) cyan fluorescent protein published in 2012, derived from Aequorea victoria. It is reported to be a rapidly-maturing monomer with very low acid sensitivity.
   1504..1537    -  protein_bind   loxP: Cre-mediated recombination occurs in the 8-bp core sequence (GCATACAT). Cre recombinase
   1812..2847    -  CDS            HygR (fragment): hygromycin B phosphotransferase confers resistance to hygromycin
   2945..2965    -  promoter       URA3 promoter (fragment): S. cerevisiae URA3
   3197..3215    -  misc_feature   CEN4 (fragment): S. cerevisiae CEN4 centromere
   3283..3316    -  protein_bind   loxP: Cre-mediated recombination occurs in the 8-bp core sequence (GCATACAT). Cre recombinase
   4349..4937    -  rep_origin     ori: high-copy-number ColE1/pMB1/pBR322/pUC origin of replication
   5108..5968    -  CDS            AmpR: β-lactamase; bla; confers resistance to ampicillin, carbenicillin, and related antibiotics
   5969..6073    -  promoter       AmpR promoter: bla
>Addgene plasmid #113213 | pPI228 | addgene full sequence | sequence record 217736 | Addgene NGS Result
ACTAGCGCCGGCATTACATGTCCATTTATTAGAAGGATTCAATCAAAAATTAACACCAGGTATATTACCA
GATGGCATTAATAATTTATATTCTTTAATATTGGAAAAAGAAAAAAATAAATAAACAATCAATCAGAAAA
GATAATTGAAAAAAAAAAAAAAGAAAATGTTTAATAAGAATTAATTTGGAAGTAAAATAATTTTTGGATG
AGTAAATATTAATAAACTCACAATTAAAATTTAGAATCCAAAAAAATGAAAAAAAAAAAAATTTTTAAAA
CAGAATGGTTGCATTCATTTTTTTTTTTTTTTTTATATCTTTTGGGTATTTTTGGGTGTTCTATTTATCT
GGATAAAAAATAAAATGGAATATAGTTTTATATATATATTTTTTTCGTATCAAGCTTGAATGTTTTTATC
AATAATATGATTGTTGGTTGCTTTATTTTATTTGAAAAAAAAATTAATTTTTAAAATATCTTTTTTTTCA
TTTTATTTGAAAAAAAAAAAAAAAAAAAATGGTTTTGAAAATTTTTAAAAAAATGGTTGGGTCACCCACA
ATTTTTATAAAAAAAAGCCATTTGGATAGTTTTTTTTTTTTTTTTTTTTATTTTTTTTATTTTTTTTTTT
TTGAGATTTGGTATAAATACAAAAAAAAAATTGTTTTTAAATCATTATTAATAAAAACTTAAAATAAATT
ATATATAAAAAAAGATCCAAAAAATGGTTAGTAAAGGTGAGGAATTATTTACAGGTGTTGTTCCAATATT
AGTAGAACTTGATGGTGATGTAAACGGTCATAAATTTTCAGTCTCAGGTGAAGGTGAAGGTGATGCAACA
TACGGAAAATTAACCCTCAAATTTATTTGTACTACTGGTAAATTACCTGTTCCATGGCCAACTTTGGTAA
CTACACTAAGTTGGGGCGTTCAATGTTTTGCGAGATATCCAGATCATATGAAACAACATGATTTCTTTAA
GTCAGCTATGCCAGAAGGATATGTACAAGAAAGAACAATATTTTTTAAGGATGATGGGAATTATAAGACA
AGAGCCGAAGTTAAATTTGAAGGTGATACCTTAGTAAACAGAATTGAATTAAAAGGTATTGATTTCAAAG
AGGATGGAAATATATTAGGTCACAAATTAGAGTATAATTATTTCTCAGATAATGTATATATAACAGCCGA
CAAACAAAAAAATGGAATAAAAGCTAACTTTAAAATCCGTCATAATATAGAGGATGGAGGAGTTCAATTA
GCCGATCATTATCAACAAAATACTCCAATTGGAGATGGTCCAGTTTTGTTACCAGATAATCACTATTTAT
CAACTCAATCTAAATTGAGTAAAGATCCTAATGAGAAAAGAGATCATATGGTTTTGTTGGAGTTCGTTAC
TGCAGCAGGTATTACTTTAGGTATGGATGAATTATATAAAGGTGGTTCAGGAGGTAGTAGATCTTCAACT
AGTATAAAATAAATAAATTGTGGATCTGATATCATAACTTCGTATAATGTATGCTATACGAAGTTATACT
ACTCTCGAGATTTTATTTAATATACTAAATAATAAAAAAGTTAAAAAATGATCATTGGATAAATTTTTTA
TAATTATAAATAAAGATAATAATTTTTTTTTTAACAAAACTAAAAATAAAAATAATAAAATAATTGTTAA
AATAGGTTTTTTTTTTTTTTTTTTTTTTAATAAATGGTATTTATTAATTTATTTGTTGTGTGTGTTTTTT
TTTTATAATATTTTTTTTTTTAGCATTGAATTAAGAAGAAATCAAATTGATGCGGCCGCTTAGTTAGCCT
CCCCCATCTCCCGATCCGGACGAGTGCTGGGGCGTCGGTTTCCACTATCGGCGAGTACTTCTACACAGCC
ATCGGTCCAGACGGCCGCGCTTCTGCGGGCGATTTGTGTACGCCCGACAGTCCCGGCTCCGGATCGGACG
ATTGCGTCGCATCGACCCTGCGCCCAAGCTGCATCATCGAAATTGCCGTCAACCAAGCTCTGATAGAGTT
GGTCAAGACCAATGCGGAGCATATACGCCCGGAGCCGCGGCGATCCTGCAAGCTCCGGATGCCTCCGCTC
GAAGTAGCGCGTCTGCTGCTCCATACAAGCCAACCACGGCCTCCAGAAGAAGATGTTGGCGACCTCGTAT
TGGGAATCCCCGAACATCGCCTCGCTCCAGTCAATGACCGCTGTTATGCGGCCATTGTCCGTCAGGACAT
TGTTGGAGCCGAAATCCGCGTGCACGAGGTGCCGGACTTCGGGGCAGTCCTCGGCCCAAAGCATCAGCTC
ATCGAGAGCCTGCGCGACGGACGCACTGACGGTGTCGTCCATCACAGTTTGCCAGTGATACACATGGGGA
TCAGCAATCGCGCATATGAAATCACGCCATGTAGTGTATTGACCGATTCCTTGCGGTCCGAATGGGCCGA
ACCCGCTCGTCTGGCTAAGATCGGCCGCAGCGATCGCATCCATGGCCTCCGCGACCGGCTGCAGAACAGC
GGGCAGTTCGGTTTCAGGCAGGTCTTGCAACGTGACACCCTGTGCACGGCGGGAGATGCAATAGGTCAGG
CTCTCGCTGAACTCCCCAATGTCAAGCACTTCCGGAATCGGGAGCGCGGCCGATGCAAAGTGCCGATAAA
CATAACGATCTTTGTAGAAACCATCGGCGCAGCTATTTACCCGCAGGACATATCCACGCCCTCCTACATC
GAAGCTGAAAGCACGAGATTCTTCGCCCTCCGAGAGCTGCATCAGGTCGGAGACGCTGTCGAACTTTTCG
ATCAGAAACTTCTCGACAGACGTCGCGGTGAGTTCAGGCTTTTTCATTAGGTCTTGTTGAGAAATGTTAA
ATTGATCCATTTTTTGCTAGCTGTGAAATTAGTTTAAAATACAAATAAAGAGTTATAATAATATACAGTT
GAATAAAAAAAAAAAAAATGAATTGGAAAATTTATTTTTATATAAAAAAAAAAAAATTTTAAAAAAAAAA
AAAAAAATTAAAAAAAAAAAAAAAAAAAAAAAAAAATAAAAAAAATTAAAATGTGGGTGAACCAAATTTT
ATTTAAAAAAAAAAAAAAAATGGATCACTTTTGGGTGGTTGGAAAAAAAAAAAAAAAAAAATTGAAAATA
TAATGTTAGTCATATGATTAATCATTAATTAATTCTTTTTTTTTTTTTTTTTATTTTTTATTTTTTTTTT
TCAATATTCCAATTATGACACACACTAACATCACAAAATACAAAATTTTGGGATCCACTACTATAACTTC
GTATAATGTATGCTATACGAAGTTATTTAATTAATTAAGATATCAAGCTTGTCCACAGAAAATGTTTCTA
AACAAAAAAAAAAAACCGAGTGATGAAAGCGCTTCTCACAAAATTATTTATGTAAAATATTTAATAAAAT
ACATTATTTAAATCTTTTTTATTTTTTTTAGTTGTTGATCTTTATCCGACTTTAAAAATAAAAAAATTGT
AAAAAAAAAAAAAGTTTATTTGTTTAATTTTATTGTTGTTTTTAATTTTTTACAACCATTAATTTATAAA
ACCAACACCTAACTATAATGAAATACAATTTGTATCTTGGAAAAAAAAAAATTAATAATATAAATAAAAT
GTAAACAAGTATCCGGTGGAAGGAACTAACAGTTGCCTTATCCAGTTCAAAAAAAAAAAAAAAAAAAGAA
ATTAAATTACCATTTTATATTTAACTAAAATAAATTAAAAGGTTTATTTTAATAATAGATTTATTATTTT
TTAAAAATCAATAATTAATGTTGGATAAGATGAACGAATAAAAGATAGAGTTTCAGGTCTTTTAAATGAT
GAGGATTTATGAATTCTTAAAAGTTTTGGGCAAGAGAAAATGATTTTAACGATTGAACCATCACTAATTG
CAAAATCTCTTGAACTAAGAGTTTTTAAGTTTGAAGCAAGTGGAGAATTACAAAGAGCAATCATAGAGTT
ATCAGTTAAATCATAACAACAAGATAAAGATAAAGAACTAATATGATGTAAATTTTCAATCATACCTCTA
AAAGAAACATCATTCATACTTTTTGGATAAATTAAATCTAATGAATCTAAATTTGGAAATAGTAAACCAA
TATTTGGCCGGCAGAGGCGGTTTGCGTATTGGGCGCTCTTCCGCTTCCTCGCTCACTGACTCGCTGCGCT
CGGTCGTTCGGCTGCGGCGAGCGGTATCAGCTCACTCAAAGGCGGTAATACGGTTATCCACAGAATCAGG
GGATAACGCAGGAAAGAACATGTGAGCAAAAGGCCAGCAAAAGGCCAGGAACCGTAAAAAGGCCGCGTTG
CTGGCGTTTTTCCATAGGCTCCGCCCCCCTGACGAGCATCACAAAAATCGACGCTCAAGTCAGAGGTGGC
GAAACCCGACAGGACTATAAAGATACCAGGCGTTTCCCCCTGGAAGCTCCCTCGTGCGCTCTCCTGTTCC
GACCCTGCCGCTTACCGGATACCTGTCCGCCTTTCTCCCTTCGGGAAGCGTGGCGCTTTCTCATAGCTCA
CGCTGTAGGTATCTCAGTTCGGTGTAGGTCGTTCGCTCCAAGCTGGGCTGTGTGCACGAACCCCCCGTTC
AGCCCGACCGCTGCGCCTTATCCGGTAACTATCGTCTTGAGTCCAACCCGGTAAGACACGACTTATCGCC
ACTGGCAGCAGCCACTGGTAACAGGATTAGCAGAGCGAGGTATGTAGGCGGTGCTACAGAGTTCTTGAAG
TGGTGGCCTAACTACGGCTACACTAGAAGAACAGTATTTGGTATCTGCGCTCTGCTGAAGCCAGTTACCT
TCGGAAAAAGAGTTGGTAGCTCTTGATCCGGCAAACAAACCACCGCTGGTAGCGGTGGTTTTTTTGTTTG
CAAGCAGCAGATTACGCGCAGAAAAAAAGGATCTCAAGAAGATCCTTTGATCTTTTCTACGGGGTCTGAC
GCTCAGTGGAACGAAAACTCACGTTAAGGGATTTTGGTCATGAGATTATCAAAAAGGATCTTCACCTAGA
TCCTTTTAAATTAAAAATGAAGTTTTAAATCAATCTAAAGTATATATGAGTAAACTTGGTCTGACAGTTA
CCAATGCTTAATCAGTGAGGCACCTATCTCAGCGATCTGTCTATTTCGTTCATCCATAGTTGCCTGACTC
CCCGTCGTGTAGATAACTACGATACGGGAGGGCTTACCATCTGGCCCCAGTGCTGCAATGATACCGCGAG
ACCCACGCTCACCGGCTCCAGATTTATCAGCAATAAACCAGCCAGCCGGAAGGGCCGAGCGCAGAAGTGG
TCCTGCAACTTTATCCGCCTCCATCCAGTCTATTAATTGTTGCCGGGAAGCTAGAGTAAGTAGTTCGCCA
GTTAATAGTTTGCGCAACGTTGTTGCCATTGCTACAGGCATCGTGGTGTCACGCTCGTCGTTTGGTATGG
CTTCATTCAGCTCCGGTTCCCAACGATCAAGGCGAGTTACATGATCCCCCATGTTGTGCAAAAAAGCGGT
TAGCTCCTTCGGTCCTCCGATCGTTGTCAGAAGTAAGTTGGCCGCAGTGTTATCACTCATGGTTATGGCA
GCACTGCATAATTCTCTTACTGTCATGCCATCCGTAAGATGCTTTTCTGTGACTGGTGAGTACTCAACCA
AGTCATTCTGAGAATAGTGTATGCGGCGACCGAGTTGCTCTTGCCCGGCGTCAATACGGGATAATACCGC
GCCACATAGCAGAACTTTAAAAGTGCTCATCATTGGAAAACGTTCTTCGGGGCGAAAACTCTCAAGGATC
TTACCGCTGTTGAGATCCAGTTCGATGTAACCCACTCGTGCACCCAACTGATCTTCAGCATCTTTTACTT
TCACCAGCGTTTCTGGGTGAGCAAAAACAGGAAGGCAAAATGCCGCAAAAAAGGGAATAAGGGCGACACG
GAAATGTTGAATACTCATACTCTTCCTTTTTCAATATTATTGAAGCATTTATCAGGGTTATTGTCTCATG
AGCGGATACATATTTGAATGTATTTAGAAAAATAAACAAATAGGGGTTCCGCGCACATTTCCCCGAAAAG
TGCCACCTGACGCGCCCTGTAGCGGGATCA
